>Addgene plasmid #37282 | ovoD1 D1B2H (7.2 kb) | addgene partial sequence | sequence record 50467 | miniwhite-R 5'-AAGAGATAGCGGACGCAGCG-3'
AGAAGGAGGCAAACAGCGCTGACTTTGAGTGGAATGTCATTTTGAGTGAGAGGTAATCGAAAGAACCTGG
TACATCAAATACCCTTGGATCGAAGTAAATTTAAAACTGATCAGATAAGTTCAATGATATCCAGTGCAGT
AAAAAAAAAAAATGTTTTTTTTATCTACTTTCCGCAAAAATGGGTTTTATTAACTTACATACATACTAGA
ATTCGTTAGCTTCGATTTGCTCCCTCGTTCATTCGACGTCTCCTCCATTTTCCACGGGGGCTGCACAGCG
GGCGGTGGGCGTGGCGCCACAATGGACAGCCCCCGCATAAACCTTAAAGTACGATGCTTAAATTAGATTT
GTCATGTCATTTCATCCTTATTTTCCATTTAACCAACACCAAGCGATTGCACAAAAAACCCGTTGTTGCT
TACAACAAATTAAAAGAAAAAAAAAAGCGCTATGCTAAAACAGAAATAATAATGCAGTTTAATGTTACGA
ATTGGAAATCGTAGTTTCCCTGCAATCGTAAACAAATTCAAACTCAAATTCGAATCCAAATTCAAAGTTC
ATTACACCTAGGTCTTAGAAATTATACCATCAGATACATAATGTTATTTATGTTATGTTTATGTTTATGT
TGTGTTTAGTATTTTGTTTGTTCATTAAAGATCAGTACAATTGGTGGTATTGCCTAAAAGCTAAGATTAT
TGCAAACTATATATTCAGTAGATCATATTCTCGCGATTCGATTTTCCAAAACACGTTGGATTTTTTGTTG
GGCTTTGACTTCATTTATGAACAGCTTTAGTTTATTTTAAGGATCCTAGCCTAGTTTATTC
