>Addgene plasmid #37282 | ovoD1 D1B2H (7.2 kb) | addgene partial sequence | sequence record 51434 | pCasper-R 5'-GTCGGCAAGAGACATCCACT-3'
ATAGTATTCTGAGTGTCGTATTGAGTCTGAGTGAGACAGCGATATGATTGTTGATTAACCCTTAGCATGT
CCGTGGGGTTTGAATTAACTCATAATATTAATTAGACGAAATTATTTTTAAAGTTTTATTTTTAATAATT
TGCGAGTACGCAAAGCTTGGCTGCAGGTCGACTCTAGAGGATCCCCGGGCGAGCTCGAATTAGGCCTTCT
AGACCGCGGCCGCAGATCTATATACGTTATAGCCCAGTGCTAATATATTGAAAATTAAGTGTTCAAAGAT
TTTATCTAATTTTTAGACAGATGTATGTTTGTACAAAATATTTTTTAAATTCGCATATGTGCAAATGTTT
TGAGTTTGTGCATGTGTGTGCGCAATAAGACAGTTAGAATTTATGCGACGTCGACTGCAACAGTTGGCCA
TGACCAACAGAGCGAGATGGCGAATGCGTGATCGGCATTTGTAATTGCACACACTCCTGTAATTGCACAA
ACAACACATGCATGCACATACAAATATACAAATGCAATTACACACTCGCAAAGGGCCAAGAAAAACACGC
ACACCCACGCCACAAAGCAAAAACATACATATATATACACACACACACACACACTACTCACTCACTTCGA
CAAAAAGCCTTGATCTTGATCGAAGTAACAACTTACAGTAACAGTGTTGTTGGTTTTCTTGCTTGCCTTT
TTCGCTGCACTTGTTTTGTTTTAAAGCCAAGACGGCTTTTTCAGCGG
