[The description below was written by a language model from this plasmid's Addgene catalogue record.]
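Description:
ovoD1 D1B2H (7.2 kb) is a Drosophila transformation plasmid built on the pCaSpeR 2 backbone, catalogued as an insect expression vector. pCaSpeR-family vectors are P-element transformation vectors, in which P-element ends flank the cargo so that it can be integrated into the fly genome by transposase, usually alongside a mini-white eye-colour marker for identifying transformants. The record itself lists no feature table, so these elements are inferred from the backbone name rather than documented here. In bacteria the plasmid is selected with ampicillin; its copy number is recorded as unknown, and the origin of replication is not stated. The backbone is listed at about 7.8 kb without the insert.

The payload is a roughly 7.2 kb genomic DNA fragment from Drosophila melanogaster carrying the ovoD1 allele. ovoD1 is a dominant female-sterile mutation of the ovo gene that acts in the germ line, so females carrying a copy fail to lay eggs. No heterologous promoter, tag or reporter is recorded. As a genomic fragment it presumably depends on ovo's own regulatory sequences, though the record does not state which regulatory regions it contains. The cloning method is also not given, and the entry defers to the associated publication for those details.

According to that publication's title, the construct relates to producing autosomal P[ovoD1] dominant female-sterile insertions for generating germ-line chimeras. In this approach, mitotic recombination in heterozygous females removes the ovoD1 copy from some germ cells. Only those clones, which can be homozygous for a mutation of interest, give rise to eggs, which allows the maternal contribution of a gene to be studied.
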