Addgene plasmid #37282: ovoD1 D1B2H (7.2 kb)
Depositing lab: Norbert Perrimon. Depositing organization: Harvard Medical School. Publication: Autosomal P[ovoD1] dominant female-sterile insertions in Drosophila and their use in generating germ-line chimeras. Chou TB, Noll E, Perrimon N. Development. 1993 Dec;119(4):1359-69. PubMed 8306893.
Backbone
  Vector backbone: pCaSpeR 2
  Backbone size w/o insert (bp): 7815
  Vector type: Insect Expression
Growth in bacteria
  Bacterial resistance: Ampicillin, 100 μg/mL
  Growth temperature: 37°C
  Growth strain: DH5alpha
  Copy number: Unknown
Gene/Insert
  Gene/Insert name: ovoD1 genomic DNA fragment
  Species: D. melanogaster (fly)
  Insert size (bp): 7200
  Cloning method: Unknown
  Sequencing primers: 5′ pCasper-F
Terms and licenses: Academic/Nonprofit Terms; Industry Terms: Not Available to Industry
Depositor comments: Perrimon Lab plasmid #25 Please see associated publication for cloning details
How to cite: ovoD1 D1B2H (7.2 kb) was a gift from Norbert Perrimon (Addgene plasmid # 37282 ; http://n2t.net/addgene:37282 ; RRID:Addgene_37282)
